Addgene plasmid #17553: Pomc-pGL3
Purpose: Luciferase expression under control of Pomc promoter (–646 to +65).
Depositing lab: Domenico Accili. Depositing organization: Columbia University. Publication: Forkhead protein FoxO1 mediates Agrp-dependent effects of leptin on food intake. Kitamura T, Feng Y, Kitamura YI, Chua SC, Xu AW, Barsh GS, Rossetti L, Accili D. Nat Med. 2006 May . 12(5):534-40. 10.1038/nm1392 PubMed 16604086.
Backbone
  Vector backbone: pGL3
  Backbone manufacturer: Promega
  Backbone size w/o insert (bp): 4818
  Vector type: Mammalian Expression, Luciferase
Growth in bacteria
  Bacterial resistance: Ampicillin, 100 μg/mL
  Growth temperature: 37°C
  Growth strain: DH5alpha
  Copy number: Unknown
Gene/Insert
  Gene/Insert name: Pomc promoter (alt name: -646 to +65)
  Species: M. musculus (mouse)
  Insert size (bp): 708
  Entrez Gene: Pomc (a.k.a. ACTH, BE, Beta-LPH, Clip, Gamma-LPH, Npp, Pomc-1, Pomc1, alpha-MSH, alphaMSH, beta-MSH, gamma-MSH)
  Promoter: Pomc
  Cloning method: Restriction Enzyme; 5′ cloning site ? (unknown if destroyed); 3′ cloning site ? (unknown if destroyed)
  Sequencing primers: 5′ RVprimer3; 3′ LucNRev
Terms and licenses: Academic/Nonprofit Terms; Industry Terms: Not Available to Industry
Depositor comments: Addgene's sequence shows a C->T mutation in nt 129 of POMC. The depositing scientist is aware of this mutation and has found that it does not alter the promoter activity.
How to cite: Pomc-pGL3 was a gift from Domenico Accili (Addgene plasmid # 17553 ; http://n2t.net/addgene:17553 ; RRID:Addgene_17553)
