[The description below was written by a language model from this plasmid's Addgene catalogue record and pLannotate feature annotations shown in this document.]
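Description:
Pomc-pGL3 is a mammalian luciferase reporter plasmid built on the Promega pGL3 backbone, in which a roughly 700 bp fragment of the mouse Pomc (pro-opiomelanocortin) promoter, spanning positions –646 to +65 relative to the transcription start, drives the firefly luciferase gene. The promoter fragment itself is not annotated in the feature table, but the unannotated stretch preceding the luciferase coding sequence is consistent with its recorded size and with its placement upstream of the reporter. The restriction sites used for cloning are not recorded. The reporter is the enhanced luc+ version of firefly luciferase, followed by an SV40 late polyadenylation signal. Upstream of the promoter region, a synthetic poly(A) signal and an RNA polymerase II transcriptional pause site from the human α2 globin gene limit read-through transcription from the backbone, so that luciferase output reflects the activity of the inserted promoter rather than spurious vector transcription.

In bacteria the plasmid replicates from a high-copy ColE1/pUC-type origin and is selected with ampicillin through the β-lactamase gene and its own promoter; an f1 origin allows single-stranded DNA production. Short fragments annotated as large T antigen, TcR and lacZα are backbone remnants with no functional role. There is no mammalian selection marker, so the construct suits transient transfection assays measuring how transcription factors or signalling pathways regulate Pomc transcription; the associated publication concerns FoxO1 and leptin effects on food intake. The depositor notes a C-to-T change at nucleotide 129 of the Pomc sequence that reportedly does not alter promoter activity.
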