Features (pLannotate 1.2.2; 11 found; start..end, strand, type, name):
    783..2435    +  CDS            luciferase: firefly luciferase; luc+; enhanced luc+ version of the luciferase gene
   2476..2597    -  polyA_signal   SV40 poly(A) signal: SV40 polyadenylation signal
   2620..2688    -  CDS            large T antigen (fragment): large T antigen from SV40 (simian virus 40)
   2704..2836    +  CDS            TcR (fragment): tetracycline efflux protein; tet; confers resistance to tetracycline
   3016..3604    -  rep_origin     ori: high-copy-number ColE1/pMB1/pBR322/pUC origin of replication
   3775..4635    -  CDS            AmpR: β-lactamase; bla; confers resistance to ampicillin, carbenicillin, and related antibiotics
   4636..4740    -  promoter       AmpR promoter: bla
   4767..5222    +  rep_origin     f1 ori (sequence partly withheld): f1 bacteriophage origin of replication; arrow indicates direction of (+) strand synthesis
   5227..5294    -  CDS            lacZα (fragment): LacZα fragment of β-galactosidase; lacZ fragment
   5353..5401    +  polyA_signal   poly(A) signal: synthetic polyadenylation signal
   5415..5506    +  misc_feature   pause site: RNA polymerase II transcriptional pause signal from the human α2 globin gene
>Addgene plasmid #17553 | Pomc-pGL3 | addgene full sequence | sequence record 156326 | Addgene assembled sequence
GGTACCGAGCTCTTACGCGTGCTAGCCCGGGCTCGAGCTGCACCTCTTGGTTAATAGTCTGAGGCTGGCA
TGACCTTGCCCTTAGAGTTTGGGCACAGAAGGACACCTGTCTTGAAATAAGTATTGGGGAATCAAGGCAG
GCACACACCCCACTCCAAAAGGTAGCCTGCCTTGGGCGGCCGTGACTCTTGACAGCCTCTGTTGTCTCCC
TTCTCAAAACGGAACTGAGATTTTGGTTTCACAAGATATCACACTTTCCCATCATTGGGGAAATCTGCGA
CATAACAAATCCCCTTCCTCATTAGTGATATTTACCTCCAAATGCCAGGAAGGCAGATGGACGCACATAG
GTAATTCCACTCCGATCTGCAAGATCTCAGAACTAGGCCTGCCTCGCACAGGGACGCTAAGCCTCTGTCC
AGTTCTAAGTGGAGATTCAACACCATTCTTAATTAAGTTCTTCCTAACCACCAGCGCCAGGTGTGCGCTT
CAGCGGGTCTGTGTTAACGCCAGCCTCCGCGCTTTCCAGGCAGATGTGCCTTGCGCTCAGCCAGGACCGG
GAAGCCCCCCTCCCGAGGCCCGCCGCCCCCCTTCGCTGCAGAAGCGCTGCCAGGAAGGTCACGTCCAAGG
CTCACCCACCCAACCCTGCAAGTATAAAAGAAGAGAGAAGAGCGACAGGGACCAAACGGGAGGCGACGGA
AGAGAAAAGAGGTTAAGAGCAGTGACTAAGAGAGGCCACTGAACATCAAGCTTGGCATTCCGGTACTGTT
GGTAAAGCCACCATGGAAGACGCCAAAAACATAAAGAAAGGCCCGGCGCCATTCTATCCGCTGGAAGATG
GAACCGCTGGAGAGCAACTGCATAAGGCTATGAAGAGATACGCCCTGGTTCCTGGAACAATTGCTTTTAC
AGATGCACATATCGAGGTGGACATCACTTACGCTGAGTACTTCGAAATGTCCGTTCGGTTGGCAGAAGCT
ATGAAACGATATGGGCTGAATACAAATCACAGAATCGTCGTATGCAGTGAAAACTCTCTTCAATTCTTTA
TGCCGGTGTTGGGCGCGTTATTTATCGGAGTTGCAGTTGCGCCCGCGAACGACATTTATAATGAACGTGA
ATTGCTCAACAGTATGGGCATTTCGCAGCCTACCGTGGTGTTCGTTTCCAAAAAGGGGTTGCAAAAAATT
TTGAACGTGCAAAAAAAGCTCCCAATCATCCAAAAAATTATTATCATGGATTCTAAAACGGATTACCAGG
GATTTCAGTCGATGTACACGTTCGTCACATCTCATCTACCTCCCGGTTTTAATGAATACGATTTTGTGCC
AGAGTCCTTCGATAGGGACAAGACAATTGCACTGATCATGAACTCCTCTGGATCTACTGGTCTGCCTAAA
GGTGTCGCTCTGCCTCATAGAACTGCCTGCGTGAGATTCTCGCATGCCAGAGATCCTATTTTTGGCAATC
AAATCATTCCGGATACTGCGATTTTAAGTGTTGTTCCATTCCATCACGGTTTTGGAATGTTTACTACACT
CGGATATTTGATATGTGGATTTCGAGTCGTCTTAATGTATAGATTTGAAGAAGAGCTGTTTCTGAGGAGC
CTTCAGGATTACAAGATTCAAAGTGCGCTGCTGGTGCCAACCCTATTCTCCTTCTTCGCCAAAAGCACTC
TGATTGACAAATACGATTTATCTAATTTACACGAAATTGCTTCTGGTGGCGCTCCCCTCTCTAAGGAAGT
CGGGGAAGCGGTTGCCAAGAGGTTCCATCTGCCAGGTATCAGGCAAGGATATGGGCTCACTGAGACTACA
TCAGCTATTCTGATTACACCCGAGGGGGATGATAAACCGGGCGCGGTCGGTAAAGTTGTTCCATTTTTTG
AAGCGAAGGTTGTGGATCTGGATACCGGGAAAACGCTGGGCGTTAATCAAAGAGGCGAACTGTGTGTGAG
AGGTCCTATGATTATGTCCGGTTATGTAAACAATCCGGAAGCGACCAACGCCTTGATTGACAAGGATGGA
TGGCTACATTCTGGAGACATAGCTTACTGGGACGAAGACGAACACTTCTTCATCGTTGACCGCCTGAAGT
CTCTGATTAAGTACAAAGGCTATCAGGTGGCTCCCGCTGAATTGGAATCCATCTTGCTCCAACACCCCAA
CATCTTCGACGCAGGTGTCGCAGGTCTTCCCGACGATGACGCCGGTGAACTTCCCGCCGCCGTTGTTGTT
TTGGAGCACGGAAAGACGATGACGGAAAAAGAGATCGTGGATTACGTCGCCAGTCAAGTAACAACCGCGA
AAAAGTTGCGCGGAGGAGTTGTGTTTGTGGACGAAGTACCGAAAGGTCTTACCGGAAAACTCGACGCAAG
AAAAATCAGAGAGATCCTCATAAAGGCCAAGAAGGGCGGAAAGATCGCCGTGTAATTCTAGAGTCGGGGC
GGCCGGCCGCTTCGAGCAGACATGATAAGATACATTGATGAGTTTGGACAAACCACAACTAGAATGCAGT
GAAAAAAATGCTTTATTTGTGAAATTTGTGATGCTATTGCTTTATTTGTAACCATTATAAGCTGCAATAA
ACAAGTTAACAACAACAATTGCATTCATTTTATGTTTCAGGTTCAGGGGGAGGTGTGGGAGGTTTTTTAA
AGCAAGTAAAACCTCTACAAATGTGGTAAAATCGATAAGGATCCGTCGACCGATGCCCTTGAGAGCCTTC
AACCCAGTCAGCTCCTTCCGGTGGGCGCGGGGCATGACTATCGTCGCCGCACTTATGACTGTCTTCTTTA
TCATGCAACTCGTAGGACAGGTGCCGGCAGCGCTCTTCCGCTTCCTCGCTCACTGACTCGCTGCGCTCGG
TCGTTCGGCTGCGGCGAGCGGTATCAGCTCACTCAAAGGCGGTAATACGGTTATCCACAGAATCAGGGGA
TAACGCAGGAAAGAACATGTGAGCAAAAGGCCAGCAAAAGGCCAGGAACCGTAAAAAGGCCGCGTTGCTG
GCGTTTTTCCATAGGCTCCGCCCCCCTGACGAGCATCACAAAAATCGACGCTCAAGTCAGAGGTGGCGAA
ACCCGACAGGACTATAAAGATACCAGGCGTTTCCCCCTGGAAGCTCCCTCGTGCGCTCTCCTGTTCCGAC
CCTGCCGCTTACCGGATACCTGTCCGCCTTTCTCCCTTCGGGAAGCGTGGCGCTTTCTCAATGCTCACGC
TGTAGGTATCTCAGTTCGGTGTAGGTCGTTCGCTCCAAGCTGGGCTGTGTGCACGAACCCCCCGTTCAGC
CCGACCGCTGCGCCTTATCCGGTAACTATCGTCTTGAGTCCAACCCGGTAAGACACGACTTATCGCCACT
GGCAGCAGCCACTGGTAACAGGATTAGCAGAGCGAGGTATGTAGGCGGTGCTACAGAGTTCTTGAAGTGG
TGGCCTAACTACGGCTACACTAGAAGGACAGTATTTGGTATCTGCGCTCTGCTGAAGCCAGTTACCTTCG
GAAAAAGAGTTGGTAGCTCTTGATCCGGCAAACAAACCACCGCTGGTAGCGGTGGTTTTTTTGTTTGCAA
GCAGCAGATTACGCGCAGAAAAAAAGGATCTCAAGAAGATCCTTTGATCTTTTCTACGGGGTCTGACGCT
CAGTGGAACGAAAACTCACGTTAAGGGATTTTGGTCATGAGATTATCAAAAAGGATCTTCACCTAGATCC
TTTTAAATTAAAAATGAAGTTTTAAATCAATCTAAAGTATATATGAGTAAACTTGGTCTGACAGTTACCA
ATGCTTAATCAGTGAGGCACCTATCTCAGCGATCTGTCTATTTCGTTCATCCATAGTTGCCTGACTCCCC
GTCGTGTAGATAACTACGATACGGGAGGGCTTACCATCTGGCCCCAGTGCTGCAATGATACCGCGAGACC
CACGCTCACCGGCTCCAGATTTATCAGCAATAAACCAGCCAGCCGGAAGGGCCGAGCGCAGAAGTGGTCC
TGCAACTTTATCCGCCTCCATCCAGTCTATTAATTGTTGCCGGGAAGCTAGAGTAAGTAGTTCGCCAGTT
AATAGTTTGCGCAACGTTGTTGCCATTGCTACAGGCATCGTGGTGTCACGCTCGTCGTTTGGTATGGCTT
CATTCAGCTCCGGTTCCCAACGATCAAGGCGAGTTACATGATCCCCCATGTTGTGCAAAAAAGCGGTTAG
CTCCTTCGGTCCTCCGATCGTTGTCAGAAGTAAGTTGGCCGCAGTGTTATCACTCATGGTTATGGCAGCA
CTGCATAATTCTCTTACTGTCATGCCATCCGTAAGATGCTTTTCTGTGACTGGTGAGTACTCAACCAAGT
CATTCTGAGAATAGTGTATGCGGCGACCGAGTTGCTCTTGCCCGGCGTCAATACGGGATAATACCGCGCC
ACATAGCAGAACTTTAAAAGTGCTCATCATTGGAAAACGTTCTTCGGGGCGAAAACTCTCAAGGATCTTA
CCGCTGTTGAGATCCAGTTCGATGTAACCCACTCGTGCACCCAACTGATCTTCAGCATCTTTTACTTTCA
CCAGCGTTTCTGGGTGAGCAAAAACAGGAAGGCAAAATGCCGCAAAAAAGGGAATAAGGGCGACACGGAA
ATGTTGAATACTCATACTCTTCCTTTTTCAATATTATTGAAGCATTTATCAGGGTTATTGTCTCATGAGC
GGATACATATTTGAATGTATTTAGAAAAATAAACAAATAGGGGTTCCGCGCACATTTCCCCGAAAAGTGC
CACCTG
[124 nt withheld, positions 4767-4890]
C
[91 nt withheld, positions 4892-4982]
A
[49 nt withheld, positions 4984-5032]
CCTTTGACGTTGGAGTCCACGTTCTTT
[37 nt withheld, positions 5060-5096]
ACCCTATCTCGGTCTATTCTTTTGATTTATAAGGGATTTTGCCGATTTCGGCCTATTGGTTAAAAAATGA
GCTGATTTAACAAAAATTTAACGCGAATTTTAACAAAATATTAACGTTTACAATTTCCCATTCGCCATTC
AGGCTGCGCAACTGTTGGGAAGGGCGATCGGTGCGGGCCTCTTCGCTATTACGCCAGCCCAAGCTACCAT
GATAAGTAAGTAATATTAAGGTACGGGAGGTACTTGGAGCGGCCGCAATAAAATATCTTTATTTTCATTA
CATCTGTGTGTTGGTTTTTTGTGTGAATCGATAGTACTAACATACGCTCTCCATCAAAACAAAACGAAAC
AAAACAAACTAGCAAAATAGGCTGTCCCCAGTGCAAGTGCAGGTGCCAGAACATTTCTCTATCGATA
