>Addgene plasmid #17553 | Pomc-pGL3 | addgene partial sequence | sequence record 156325 | LucNRev 5'-CCTTATGCAGTTGCTCTCC-3'
ATGGCGCCGGGCCTTTCTTTATGTTTTTGGCGTCTTCCATGGTGGCTTTACCAACAGTACCGGAATGCCA
AGCTTGATGTTCAGTGGCCTCTCTTAGTCACTGCTCTTAACCTCTTTTCTCTTCCGTCGCCTCCCGTTTG
GTCCCTGTCGCTCTTCTCTCTTCTTTTATACTTGCAGGGTTGGGTGGGTGAGCCTTGGACGTGACCTTCC
TGGCAGCGCTTCTGCAGCGAAGGGGGGCGGCGGGCCTCGGGAGGGGGGCTTCCCGGTCCTGGCTGAGCGC
AAGGCACATCTGCCTGGAAAGCGCGGAGGCTGGCGTTAACACAGACCCGCTGAAGCGCACACCTGGCGCT
GGTGGTTAGGAAGAACTTAATTAAGAATGGTGTTGAATCTCCACTTAGAACTGGACAGAGGCTTAGCGTC
CCTGTGCGAGGCAGGCCTAGTTCTGAGATCTTGCAGATCGGAGTGGAATTACCTATGTGCGTCCATCTGC
CTTCCTGGCATTTGGAGGTAAATATCACTAATGAGGAAGGGGATTTGTTATGTCGCAGATTTCCCCAATG
ATGGGAAAGTGTGATATCTTGTGAAACCAAAATCTCAGTTCCGTTTTGAGAAGGGAGACAACAGAGGCTG
TCAAGAGTCACGGCCGCCCAAGGCAGGCTACCTTTTGGAGTGGGGTGTGTGCCTGCCTTGATTCCCCAAT
ACTTATTTCAAGACAGGTGTCCTTCTGTGCCCAAACTCTAAGGGCAAGGTCATGCCAGCCTCAGACTATT
AACCAAGAGGTGCAGCTCGAGCCCGGGCTAGCACGCGTAAGAGCTCGGTACCTATCGATAGAGAAATGTT
CTGGCACCTGCACTTGCACTGGGGACAGCCTATTTTGCTAGTTTGTTTTGTTTCGTTTTGTTTTGATGGA
GAGCGTATGTTAGTACTATCGATTCACACAAAAAA
